>Addgene plasmid #204196 | pCDNA3- SREBP-1 (A317-318;A341; A1171) | addgene full sequence | sequence record 410547 | Addgene NGS Result
CGCCTGGGCGGTGCGACCACTGTCACTTCCAGCGGAGAATTCTCAGGCGCCCCCGTGCCCTACCCCGACC
CCCTGGAGCCCCGGTGAGCGGCCGCTCGAGTCTAGTGGGCCCGTTTAAACCCGCTGATCAGCCTCGACTG
TGCCTTCTAGTTGCCAGCCATCTGTTGTTTGCCCCTCCCCCGTGCCTTCCTTGACCCTGGAAGGTGCCAC
TCCCACTGTCCTTTCCTAATAAAATGAGGAAATTGCATCGCATTGTCTGAGTAGGTGTCATTCTATTCTG
GGGGGTGGGGTGGGGCAGGACAGCAAGGGGGAGGATTGGGAAGACAATAGCAGGCATGCTGGGGATGCGG
TGGGCTCTATGGCTTCTGAGGCGGAAAGAACCAGCTGGGGCTCTAGGGGGTATCCCC
[124 nt withheld, positions 408-531]
C
[91 nt withheld, positions 533-623]
A
[49 nt withheld, positions 625-673]
CCTTTGACGTTGGAGTCCACGTTCTTT
[37 nt withheld, positions 701-737]
ACCCTATCTCGGTCTATTCTTTTGATTTATAAGGGATTTTGCCGATTTCGGCCTATTGGTTAAAAAATGA
GCTGATTTAACAAAAATTTAACGCGAATTAATTCTGTGGAATGTGTGTCAGTTAGGGTGTGGAAAGTCCC
CAGGCTCCCCAGCAGGCAGAAGTATGCAAAGCATGCATCTCAATTAGTCAGCAACCAGGTGTGGAAAGTC
CCCAGGCTCCCCAGCAGGCAGAAGTATGCAAAGCATGCATCTCAATTAGTCAGCAACCATAGTCCCGCCC
CTAACTCCGCCCATCCCGCCCCTAACTCCGCCCAGTTCCGCCCATTCTCCGCCCCATGGCTGACTAATTT
TTTTTATTTATGCAGAGGCCGAGGCCGCCTCTGCCTCTGAGCTATTCCAGAAGTAGTGAGGAGGCTTTTT
TGGAGGCCTAGGCTTTTGCAAAAAGCTCCCGGGAGCTTGTATATCCATTTTCGGATCTGATCAAGAGACA
GGATGAGGATCGTTTCGCATGATTGAACAAGATGGATTGCACGCAGGTTCTCCGGCCGCTTGGGTGGAGA
GGCTATTCGGCTATGACTGGGCACAACAGACAATCGGCTGCTCTGATGCCGCCGTGTTCCGGCTGTCAGC
GCAGGGGCGCCCGGTTCTTTTTGTCAAGACCGACCTGTCCGGTGCCCTGAATGAACTGCAGGACGAGGCA
GCGCGGCTATCGTGGCTGGCCACGACGGGCGTTCCTTGCGCAGCTGTGCTCGACGTTGTCACTGAAGCGG
GAAGGGACTGGCTGCTATTGGGCGAAGTGCCGGGGCAGGATCTCCTGTCATCTCACCTTGCTCCTGCCGA
GAAAGTATCCATCATGGCTGATGCAATGCGGCGGCTGCATACGCTTGATCCGGCTACCTGCCCATTCGAC
CACCAAGCGAAACATCGCATCGAGCGAGCACGTACTCGGATGGAAGCCGGTCTTGTCGATCAGGATGATC
TGGACGAAGAGCATCAGGGGCTCGCGCCAGCCGAACTGTTCGCCAGGCTCAAGGCGCGCATGCCCGACGG
CGAGGATCTCGTCGTGACCCATGGCGATGCCTGCTTGCCGAATATCATGGTGGAAAATGGCCGCTTTTCT
GGATTCATCGACTGTGGCCGGCTGGGTGTGGCGGACCGCTATCAGGACATAGCGTTGGCTACCCGTGATA
TTGCTGAAGAGCTTGGCGGCGAATGGGCTGACCGCTTCCTCGTGCTTTACGGTATCGCCGCTCCCGATTC
GCAGCGCATCGCCTTCTATCGCCTTCTTGACGAGTTCTTCTGAGCGGGACTCTGGGGTTCGAAATGACCG
ACCAAGCGACGCCCAACCTGCCATCACGAGATTTCGATTCCACCGCCGCCTTCTATGAAAGGTTGGGCTT
CGGAATCGTTTTCCGGGACGCCGGCTGGATGATCCTCCAGCGCGGGGATCTCATGCTGGAGTTCTTCGCC
CACCCCAACTTGTTTATTGCAGCTTATAATGGTTACAAATAAAGCAATAGCATCACAAATTTCACAAATA
AAGCATTTTTTTCACTGCATTCTAGTTGTGGTTTGTCCAAACTCATCAATGTATCTTATCATGTCTGTAT
ACCGTCGACCTCTAGCTAGAGCTTGGCGTAATCATGGTCATAGCTGTTTCCTGTGTGAAATTGTTATCCG
CTCACAATTCCACACAACATACGAGCCGGAAGCATAAAGTGTAAAGCCTGGGGTGCCTAATGAGTGAGCT
AACTCACATTAATTGCGTTGCGCTCACTGCCCGCTTTCCAGTCGGGAAACCTGTCGTGCCAGCTGCATTA
ATGAATCGGCCAACGCGCGGGGAGAGGCGGTTTGCGTATTGGGCGCTCTTCCGCTTCCTCGCTCACTGAC
TCGCTGCGCTCGGTCGTTCGGCTGCGGCGAGCGGTATCAGCTCACTCAAAGGCGGTAATACGGTTATCCA
CAGAATCAGGGGATAACGCAGGAAAGAACATGTGAGCAAAAGGCCAGCAAAAGGCCAGGAACCGTAAAAA
GGCCGCGTTGCTGGCGTTTTTCCATAGGCTCCGCCCCCCTGACGAGCATCACAAAAATCGACGCTCAAGT
CAGAGGTGGCGAAACCCGACAGGACTATAAAGATACCAGGCGTTTCCCCCTGGAAGCTCCCTCGTGCGCT
CTCCTGTTCCGACCCTGCCGCTTACCGGATACCTGTCCGCCTTTCTCCCTTCGGGAAGCGTGGCGCTTTC
TCATAGCTCACGCTGTAGGTATCTCAGTTCGGTGTAGGTCGTTCGCTCCAAGCTGGGCTGTGTGCACGAA
CCCCCCGTTCAGCCCGACCGCTGCGCCTTATCCGGTAACTATCGTCTTGAGTCCAACCCGGTAAGACACG
ACTTATCGCCACTGGCAGCAGCCACTGGTAACAGGATTAGCAGAGCGAGGTATGTAGGCGGTGCTACAGA
GTTCTTGAAGTGGTGGCCTAACTACGGCTACACTAGAAGAACAGTATTTGGTATCTGCGCTCTGCTGAAG
CCAGTTACCTTCGGAAAAAGAGTTGGTAGCTCTTGATCCGGCAAACAAACCACCGCTGGTAGCGGTGGTT
TTTTTGTTTGCAAGCAGCAGATTACGCGCAGAAAAAAAGGATCTCAAGAAGATCCTTTGATCTTTTCTAC
GGGGTCTGACGCTCAGTGGAACGAAAACTCACGTTAAGGGATTTTGGTCATGAGATTATCAAAAAGGATC
TTCACCTAGATCCTTTTAAATTAAAAATGAAGTTTTAAATCAATCTAAAGTATATATGAGTAAACTTGGT
CTGACAGTTACCAATGCTTAATCAGTGAGGCACCTATCTCAGCGATCTGTCTATTTCGTTCATCCATAGT
TGCCTGACTCCCCGTCGTGTAGATAACTACGATACGGGAGGGCTTACCATCTGGCCCCAGTGCTGCAATG
ATACCGCGAGACCCACGCTCACCGGCTCCAGATTTATCAGCAATAAACCAGCCAGCCGGAAGGGCCGAGC
GCAGAAGTGGTCCTGCAACTTTATCCGCCTCCATCCAGTCTATTAATTGTTGCCGGGAAGCTAGAGTAAG
TAGTTCGCCAGTTAATAGTTTGCGCAACGTTGTTGCCATTGCTACAGGCATCGTGGTGTCACGCTCGTCG
TTTGGTATGGCTTCATTCAGCTCCGGTTCCCAACGATCAAGGCGAGTTACATGATCCCCCATGTTGTGCA
AAAAAGCGGTTAGCTCCTTCGGTCCTCCGATCGTTGTCAGAAGTAAGTTGGCCGCAGTGTTATCACTCAT
GGTTATGGCAGCACTGCATAATTCTCTTACTGTCATGCCATCCGTAAGATGCTTTTCTGTGACTGGTGAG
TACTCAACCAAGTCATTCTGAGAATAGTGTATGCGGCGACCGAGTTGCTCTTGCCCGGCGTCAATACGGG
ATAATACCGCGCCACATAGCAGAACTTTAAAAGTGCTCATCATTGGAAAACGTTCTTCGGGGCGAAAACT
CTCAAGGATCTTACCGCTGTTGAGATCCAGTTCGATGTAACCCACTCGTGCACCCAACTGATCTTCAGCA
TCTTTTACTTTCACCAGCGTTTCTGGGTGAGCAAAAACAGGAAGGCAAAATGCCGCAAAAAAGGGAATAA
GGGCGACACGGAAATGTTGAATACTCATACTCTTCCTTTTTCAATATTATTGAAGCATTTATCAGGGTTA
TTGTCTCATGAGCGGATACATATTTGAATGTATTTAGAAAAATAAACAAATAGGGGTTCCGCGCACATTT
CCCCGAAAAGTGCCACCTGACGTCGACGGATCGGGAGATCTCCCGATCCCCTATGGTGCACTCTCAGTAC
AATCTGCTCTGATGCCGCATAGTTAAGCCAGTATCTGCTCCCTGCTTGTGTGTTGGAGGTCGCTGAGTAG
TGCGCGAGCAAAATTTAAGCTACAACAAGGCAAGGCTTGACCGACAATTGCATGAAGAATCTGCTTAGGG
TTAGGCGTTTTGCGCTGCTTCGCGATGTACGGGCCAGATATACGCGTTGACATTGATTATTGACTAGTTA
TTAATAGTAATCAATTACGGGGTCATTAGTTCATAGCCCATATATGGAGTTCCGCGTTACATAACTTACG
GTAAATGGCCCGCCTGGCTGACCGCCCAACGACCCCCGCCCATTGACGTCAATAATGACGTATGTTCCCA
TAGTAACGCCAATAGGGACTTTCCATTGACGTCAATGGGTGGAGTATTTACGGTAAACTGCCCACTTGGC
AGTACATCAAGTGTATCATATGCCAAGTACGCCCCCTATTGACGTCAATGACGGTAAATGGCCCGCCTGG
CATTATGCCCAGTACATGACCTTATGGGACTTTCCTACTTGGCAGTACATCTACGTATTAGTCATCGCTA
TTACCATGGTGATGCGGTTTTGGCAGTACATCAATGGGCGTGGATAGCGGTTTGACTCACGGGGATTTCC
AAGTCTCCACCCCATTGACGTCAATGGGAGTTTGTTTTGGCACCAAAATCAACGGGACTTTCCAAAATGT
CGTAACAACTCCGCCCCATTGACGCAAATGGGCGGTAGGCGTGTACGGTGGGAGGTCTATATAAGCAGAG
CTCTCTGGCTAACTAGAGAACCCACTGCTTACTGGCTTATCGAAATTAATACGACTCACTATAGGGAGAC
CCAAGCTGGCTAGCGGATCCGCCACCATGGCCTCTATGACCGGCGGCCAGCAAATGGGTATGGCCTCTAT
GACCGGCGGCCAGCAAATGGGAGCATCGATGGACGAGCCACCCTTCAGCGAGGCGGCTTTGGAGCAGGCG
CTGGGCGAGCCGTGCGATCTGGACGCGGCGCTGCTGACCGACATCGAAGGTGAAGTCGGCGCGGGGAGGG
GTAGGGCCAACGGCCTGGACGCCCCAAGGGCGGGCGCAGATCGCGGAGCTATGGATTGCACTTTCGAAGA
CATGCTTCAGCTTATCAACAACCAAGACAGTGACTTCCCTGGCCTATTTGACCCACCCTATGCTGGGAGT
GGGGCAGGGGGCACAGACCCTGCCAGCCCCGATACCAGCTCCCCAGGCAGCTTGTCTCCACCTCCTGCCA
CATTGAGCTCCTCTCTTGAAGCCTTCCTGAGCGGGCCGCAGGCAGCGCCCTCACCCCTGTCCCCTCCCCA
GCCTGCACCCACTCCATTGAAGATGTACCCGTCCATGCCCGCTTTCTCCCCTGGGCCTGGTATCAAGGAA
GAGTCAGTGCCACTGAGCATCCTGCAGACCCCCACCCCACAGCCCCTGCCAGGGGCCCTCCTGCCACAGA
GCTTCCCAGCCCCAGCCCCACCGCAGTTCAGCTCCACCCCTGTGTTAGGCTACCCCAGCCCTCCGGGAGG
CTTCTCTACAGGAAGCCCTCCCGGGAACACCCAGCAGCCGCTGCCTGGCCTGCCACTGGCTTCCCCGCCA
GGGGTCCCGCCCGTCTCCTTGCACACCCAGGTCCAGAGTGTGGTCCCCCAGCAGCTACTGACAGTCACAG
CTGCCCCCACGGCAGCCCCTGTAACGACCACTGTGACCTCGCAGATCCAGCAGGTCCCGGTCCTGCTGCA
GCCCCACTTCATCAAGGCAGACTCGCTGCTTCTGACAGCCATGAAGACAGACGGAGCCACTGTGAAGGCG
GCAGGTCTCAGTCCCCTGGTCTCTGGCACCACTGTGCAGACAGGGCCTTTGCCGACCCTGGTGAGTGCCG
CAACCATCTTGGCAACAGTCCCACTGGTCGTAGATGCGGAGAAGCTGCCTATCAACCGGCTCGCAGCTGC
CAGCAAGGCCCCGGCCTCTGCC
[240 nt withheld, positions 6570-6809]
GATCTGGTGTCGGCCTGTGGCAGTGGAGGGAACACAGACGTGCTCATGGAGGGCGTGAAGACTGAGGTGG
AGGACACACTGACCCCACCCCCCTCGGATGCTGGCTCACCTTTCCAGAGCAGCCCCTTGTCCCTTGGCAG
CAGGGGCAGTGGCAGCGGTGGCAGTGGCAGTGACTCGGAGCCTGACAGCCCAGTCTTTGAGGACAGCAAG
GCAAAGCCAGAGCAGCGGCCGTCTCTGCACAGCCGCGGCATGCTGGACCGCTCCCGCCTGGCCCTGTGCA
CGCTCGTCTTCCTCTGCCTGTCCTGCAACCCCTTGGCCTCCTTGCTGGGGGCCCGGGGGCTTCCCAGCCC
CTCAGATACCACCAGCGTCTACCATAGCCCTGGGCGCAACGTGCTGGGCACCGAGTCTAGAGATGGCCCT
GGCTGGGCCCAGTGGCTGCTGCCCCCAGTGGTCTGGCTGCTCAATGGGCTGTTGGTGCTCGTCTCCTTGG
TGCTTCTCTTTGTCTACGGTGAGCCAGTCACACGGCCCCACTCAGGCCCCGCCGTGTACTTCTGGAGGCA
TCGCAAGCAGGCTGACCTGGACCTGGCCCGGGGAGACTTTGCCCAGGCTGCCCAGCAGCTGTGGCTGGCC
CTGCGGGCACTGGGCCGGCCCCTGCCCACCTCCCACCTGGACCTGGCTTGTAGCCTCCTCTGGAACCTCA
TCCGTCACCTGCTGCAGCGTCTCTGGGTGGGCCGCTGGCTGGCAGGCCGGGCAGGGGGCCTGCAGCAGGA
CTGTGCTCTGCGAGTGGATGCAAGCGCCAGCGCCCGAGACGCAGCCCTGGTCTACCATAAGCTGCACCAG
CTGCACACCATGGGGAAGCACACAGGCGGGCACCTCACTGCCACCAACCTGGCGCTGAGTGCCCTGAACC
TGGCAGAGTGTGCAGGGGATGCCGTGTCTGTGGCGACGCTGGCCGAGATCTATGTGGCGGCTGCATTGAG
AGTGAAGACCAGTCTCCCACGGGCCTTGCATTTTCTGACACGCTTCTTCCTGAGCAGTGCCCGCCAGGCC
TGCCTGGCACAGAGTGGCTCAGTGCCTCCTGCCATGCAGTGGCTCTGCCACCCCGTGGGCCACCGTTTCT
TCGTGGATGGGGACTGGTCCGTGCTCAGTACCCCATGGGAGAGCCTGTACAGCTTGGCCGGGAACCCAGT
GGACCCCCTGGCCCAGGTGACTCAGCTATTCCGGGAACATCTCTTAGAGCGAGCACTGAACTGTGTGACC
CAGCCCAACCCCAGCCCTGGGTCAGCTGATGGGGACAAGGAATTTTCGGATGCCCTCGGGTACCTGCAGC
TGCTGAACAGCTGTTCTGATGCTGCGGGGGCTCCTGCCTACAGCTTCTCCATCAGTTCCAGCATGGCCAC
CACCACCGGCGTAGACCCGGTGGCCAAGTGGTGGGCCTCTCTGACAGCTGTGGTGATCCACTGGCTGCGG
CGGGATGAGGAGGCGGCTGAGCGGCTGTGCCCGCTGGTGGAGCACCTGCCCCGGGTGCTGCAGGAGTCTG
AGAGACCCCTGCCCAGGGCAGCTCTGCACTCCTTCAAGGCTGCCCGGGCCCTGCTGGGCTGTGCCAAGGC
AGAGTCTGGTCCAGCCAGCCTGACCATCTGTGAGAAGGCCAGTGGGTACCTGCAGGACAGCCTGGCTACC
ACACCAGCCAGCAGCTCCATTGACAAGGCCGTGCAGCTGTTCCTGTGTGACCTGCTTCTTGTGGTGCGCA
CCAGCCTGTGGCGGCAGCAGCAGCCCCCGGCCCCGGCCCCAGCAGCCCAGGGCACCAGCAGCAGGCCCCA
GGCTTCCGCCCTTGAGCTGCGTGGCTTCCAACGGGACCTGAGCAGCCTGAGGCGGCTGGCACAGAGCTTC
CGGCCCGCCATGCGGAGGGTGTTCCTACATGAGGCCACGGCCCGGCTGATGGCGGGGGCCAGCCCCACAC
GGACACACCAGCTCCTCGACCGCAGTCTGAGGCGGCGGGCAGGCCCCGGTGGCAAAGGAGGCGCGGTGGC
GGAGCTGGAGCCGCGGCCCACGCGGCGGGAGCACGCGGAGGCCTTGCTGCTGGCCTCCTGCTACCTGCCC
CCCGGCTTCCTGTCGGCGCCCGGGCAGCGCGTGGGCATGCTGGCTGAGGCGGCGCGCACACTAGAGAAAC
TTGGCGATCGCCGGCTGCTGCACGACTGTCAGCAGATGCTCATG
Features (pLannotate 1.2.2; 20 found; start..end, strand, type, name):
    138..362     +  polyA_signal   bGH poly(A) signal: bovine growth hormone polyadenylation signal
    366..387     +  promoter       SV40 promoter (fragment): SV40 enhancer and early promoter
    408..836     +  rep_origin     f1 ori (sequence partly withheld): f1 bacteriophage origin of replication; arrow indicates direction of (+) strand synthesis
    850..1179    +  promoter       SV40 promoter: SV40 enhancer and early promoter
   1246..2037    +  CDS            neo: KKA2_KLEPN - Also known as kan, nptII. Experimental evidence at protein level: Swiss-Prot protein existence level 1. Resistance to kanamycin, neomycin, paromomycin, ribostamycin, butirosin and gentamicin B. From Klebsiella pneumoniae.
   2061..2219    +  CDS            ble (fragment): BLE_KLEPN - Experimental evidence at protein level: Swiss-Prot protein existence level 1. Binding protein with a strong affinity to the bleomycin family of antibiotics. Binds to CL990; an antimitotic-antibiotic compound. From Klebsiella pneumoniae.
   2214..2335    +  polyA_signal   SV40 poly(A) signal: SV40 polyadenylation signal
   2408..2424    -  protein_bind   lac operator: The lac repressor binds to the lac operator to inhibit transcription in E. coli. This inhibition can be relieved by adding lactose or isopropyl-β-D-thiogalactopyranoside (IPTG). lac repressor encoded by lacI
   2432..2462    -  promoter       lac promoter: promoter for the E. coli lac operon
   2477..2498    -  protein_bind   CAP binding site: CAP binding activates transcription in the presence of cAMP. E. coli catabolite activator protein
   2511..2603    -  CDS            lacI (fragment): lac repressor; lacI; The lac repressor binds to the lac operator to inhibit transcription in E. coli. This inhibition can be relieved by adding lactose or isopropyl-β-D-thiogalactopyranoside (IPTG).
   2786..3374    -  rep_origin     ori: high-copy-number ColE1/pMB1/pBR322/pUC origin of replication
   3545..4405    -  CDS            AmpR: β-lactamase; bla; confers resistance to ampicillin, carbenicillin, and related antibiotics
   4406..4510    -  promoter       AmpR promoter: bla
   4569..4621    -  misc_feature   bom (fragment): basis of mobility region from pBR322
   4776..5155    +  enhancer       CMV enhancer: human cytomegalovirus immediate early enhancer
   5156..5359    +  promoter       CMV promoter: human cytomegalovirus (CMV) immediate early promoter
   5355..5388    +  LTR            5' LTR (truncated) (fragment): truncated 5' long terminal repeat (LTR) from HIV-1
   5404..5422    +  promoter       T7 promoter: promoter for bacteriophage T7 RNA polymerase
   5526..9023    +  CDS            SREBF1 (sequence partly withheld): SRBP1_HUMAN - Also known as BHLHD1, SREBP1 From Homo sapiens (Human).
