[The description below was written by a language model from this plasmid's Addgene catalogue record and pLannotate feature annotations shown in this document.]
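Description:
pCDNA3- SREBP-1 (A317-318;A341; A1171) is a mammalian expression plasmid built on the pCDNA3.1(+) backbone that encodes a mutant form of human SREBP-1 (SREBF1, isoform 1), the membrane-bound bHLH transcription factor precursor that regulates lipid synthesis genes. The coding sequence was inserted between NheI and NotI sites, both retained, and sits downstream of the CMV immediate-early enhancer and promoter, with the bovine growth hormone polyadenylation signal terminating the transcript. A T7 promoter between the CMV promoter and the insert would also allow in vitro transcription. The protein carries two copies of the T7 epitope tag at its N terminus and an E-tag at its C terminus, so N- and C-terminal fragments of the precursor can be detected separately. Four glycines, at positions 317, 318, 341 and 1171, are changed to alanine, and the depositor notes that the insert was designed with multiple silent mutations to ease cloning.

In bacteria the plasmid is maintained at high copy through a ColE1/pUC-type origin and selected with ampicillin via the β-lactamase gene; an f1 origin is also present. For mammalian cells, an SV40 early promoter drives a neomycin phosphotransferase cassette ending in an SV40 poly(A) signal, which permits G418 selection of stable transfectants. Short annotated matches to ble, lacI, bom and an HIV-1 LTR are only fragments and likely reflect backbone remnants rather than functional elements.

The record gives the purpose simply as mammalian expression of SREBP-1 and does not explain the rationale for the substitutions. The associated publication concerns regulation of endoplasmic reticulum proteins by the SARS-CoV-2 papain-like protease, suggesting use of this mutant in that context.
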