Addgene plasmid #204196: pCDNA3- SREBP-1 (A317-318;A341; A1171)
Purpose: Mammalian expression of SREBP-1 (isoform 1)
Depositing lab: Allan Weissman. Depositing organization: National Cancer Institute (NCI). Publication: SARS-CoV-2 papain-like protease plays multiple roles in regulating cellular proteins in the endoplasmic reticulum. Yang M, Mariano J, Su R, Smith CE, Das S, Gill C, Andresson T, Loncarek J, Tsai YC, Weissman AM. J Biol Chem. 2023 Oct 12;299(12):105346. doi: 10.1016/j.jbc.2023.105346. PubMed 37838170.
Backbone
  Vector backbone: pCDNA3.1(+)
  Vector type: Mammalian Expression
Growth in bacteria
  Bacterial resistance: Ampicillin, 100 μg/mL
  Growth temperature: 37°C
  Growth strain: DH5alpha
  Copy number: High Copy
Gene/Insert
  Gene/Insert name: SREBP-1
  Species: H. sapiens (human)
  Mutation: Gly to Ala 317,318,341,1171
  Entrez Gene: SREBF1 (a.k.a. HMD, IFAP2, SREBP1, bHLHd1)
  Tag / fusion protein: T7x2 (N terminal on insert); E-tag (C terminal on insert)
  Cloning method: Restriction Enzyme; 5′ cloning site Nhe1 (not destroyed); 3′ cloning site Not1 (not destroyed)
Terms and licenses: Academic/Nonprofit Terms; Industry Terms: Not Available to Industry
Depositor comments: Designed with multiple silent mutations to facilitate cloning.
How to cite: pCDNA3- SREBP-1 (A317-318;A341; A1171) was a gift from Allan Weissman (Addgene plasmid # 204196 ; http://n2t.net/addgene:204196 ; RRID:Addgene_204196)
